>Addgene plasmid #130146 | pRDAX-398 FLAG IFP1.4[1] Stuffer/InteinA IFP1.4[2] | depositor full sequence | sequence record 249524 | Full Sequence
TAGTTATTAATAGTAATCAATTACGGGGTCATTAGTTCATAGCCCATATATGGAGTTCCGCGTTACATAA
CTTACGGTAAATGGCCCGCCTGGCTGACCGCCCAACGACCCCCGCCCATTGACGTCAATAATGACGTATG
TTCCCATAGTAACGCCAATAGGGACTTTCCATTGACGTCAATGGGTGGAGTATTTACGGTAAACTGCCCA
CTTGGCAGTACATCAAGTGTATCATATGCCAAGTACGCCCCCTATTGACGTCAATGACGGTAAATGGCCC
GCCTGGCATTATGCCCAGTACATGACCTTATGGGACTTTCCTACTTGGCAGTACATCTACGTATTAGTCA
TCGCTATTACCATGGTGATGCGGTTTTGGCAGTACATCAATGGGCGTGGATAGCGGTTTGACTCACGGGG
ATTTCCAAGTCTCCACCCCATTGACGTCAATGGGAGTTTGTTTTGGCACCAAAATCAACGGGACTTTCCA
AAATGTCGTAACAACTCCGCCCCATTGACGCAAATGGGCGGTAGGCGTGTACGGTGGGAGGTCTATATAA
GCAGAGCTGGTTTAGTGAACCGTCAGATCCGCTAGCGCTACCGGACTCAGATCTCGAGCTCAAGCTTCGA
ATTCGCCACCATGGACTACAAAGACGATGACGATAAAGGAAGTGCTCGGGATCCATTGCCTTTCTTCCCA
CCCTTGTACCTCGGTGGACCAGAGATCACCACCGAGAACTGCGAGAGGGAACCGATACACATTCCCGGGT
CCATTCAGCCCCATGGTGCGCTGCTGACTGCTGACGGACATTCAGGGGAAGTGCTGCAAGTCAGCCTGAA
TGCAGCAACCTTTCTGGGCCAAGAACCCACTGTGCTTCGCGGGCAGACCTTGGCTGCTCTGCTGCCTGAG
CAGTGGCCAGCCCTCCAAGCAGCTCTTCCACCCGGTTGTCCAGACGCCCTCCAGTATCGTGCCACTCTGG
ACTGGCCTGCTGCCGGCCACCTTAGCCTGACAGTGCACAGGGTAGCTGAGCTGCTCATCCTCGAATTCGA
GCCCACCGAGGCATGGAAGTGCTTTGCCAGAGATACGGAAGTCTACTATGAGAACGATACCGTACCTCAC
ATGGAATCCATCGAAGAGATGTACTCCAAGTATGCCAGCATGAATGGCGAGTTGCCATTCGACAATGGCT
ATGCTGTTCCTCTGGACAACGTGTTTGTCTACACTCTCGACATTGCGTCTGGTGAGATCAAGAAAACACG
TGCCTCCTACATTTATCGGGAAAAGGTCGAGAAGCTGATTGAGATCAAGCTGAGCTCAGGGTATAGTCTC
AAAGTGACACCGTCCCATCCCGTTCTGCTGTTTAGGGATGGACTGCAGTGGGTGCCAGCTGCAGAAGTGA
AACCTGGTGATGTGGTTGTCGGAGTGAGAGAAGAGGTGCTTCGAAGGCGCATCATCTCAAAAGGGGAACT
CGAATTCCATGAGGTGTCTAGCGTACGGATCATTGACTACAACAACTGGGTGTACGACTTGGTCATACCC
GAAACTCACAACTTCATAGCACCCAATGGCCTTGTTCTGCACAATACCGACAGCATTGGACCCCATGCGC
TGAGGAACGCTATGTTCGCCCTTGAATCTGCTCCCAATCTCCGAGCACTGGCTGAAGTCGCCACACAGAC
AGTCAGGGAGCTGACAGGCTTTGATCGGGTGATGCTGTACAAGTTTGCCCCAGATGCAACGGGTGAGATG
ATCGCAGAAGCCAGACGGGAAGGGATGCAGGCCTTCCTGGGCCACAGATTTCCGGCCTCACATACGCCTG
CTCAGGCCAGAGCACTGTACACCCGACACCTCCTGAGACTGACTGCGGACACTAGAGCAGCTGCCGTGCC
ACTCGATCCCGTGCTCAACCCACAGACCAATGCGCCTACCCCTTTGGGAGGAGCCGTACTGAGGGCCACA
TCCCCTATGCACATGCAGTATCTGCGCAACATGGGCGTTGGGAGTAGTCTGTCTGTGTCCGTTGTCGTTG
GAGGGCAACTGTGGGGCTTGATCGTCTGCCACCATCAGACACCGTATGTGCTTCCTCCTGACTTGCGTAC
AACTCTGGAGGAGCTGGGCCGCAAGCTTAGCGGCCAGGTGCAGCGGAAAGAGGCCACTGGTGATTACAAG
GATGACGATGACAAGTAAGCGGCCGCGACTCTAGATCATAATCAGCCATACCACATTTGTAGAGGTTTTA
CTTGCTTTAAAAAACCTCCCACACCTCCCCCTGAACCTGAAACATAAAATGAATGCAATTGTTGTTGTTA
ACTTGTTTATTGCAGCTTATAATGGTTACAAATAAAGCAATAGCATCACAAATTTCACAAATAAAGCATT
TTTTTCACTGCATTCTAGTTGTGGTTTGTCCAAACTCATCAATGTATCTTAAGGCGTAAATTGTAAGCGT
TAATATTTTGTTAAAATTCGCGTTAAATTTTTGTTAAATCAGCTCATTTTTTAACCAATAGGCCGAAATC
GGCAAAATCCCTTATAAATCAAAAGAATAGACCGAGATAGGGT
[37 nt withheld, positions 2564-2600]
AAAGAACGTGGACTCCAACGTCAAAGG
[49 nt withheld, positions 2628-2676]
T
[91 nt withheld, positions 2678-2768]
G
[124 nt withheld, positions 2770-2893]
CAGGTGGCACTTTTCGGGGAAATGTGCGCGGAACCCCTATTTGTTTATTTTTCTAAATACATTCAAATAT
GTATCCGCTCATGAGACAATAACCCTGATAAATGCTTCAATAATATTGAAAAAGGAAGAGTCCTGAGGCG
GAAAGAACCAGCTGTGGAATGTGTGTCAGTTAGGGTGTGGAAAGTCCCCAGGCTCCCCAGCAGGCAGAAG
TATGCAAAGCATGCATCTCAATTAGTCAGCAACCAGGTGTGGAAAGTCCCCAGGCTCCCCAGCAGGCAGA
AGTATGCAAAGCATGCATCTCAATTAGTCAGCAACCATAGTCCCGCCCCTAACTCCGCCCATCCCGCCCC
TAACTCCGCCCAGTTCCGCCCATTCTCCGCCCCATGGCTGACTAATTTTTTTTATTTATGCAGAGGCCGA
GGCCGCCTCGGCCTCTGAGCTATTCCAGAAGTAGTGAGGAGGCTTTTTTGGAGGCCTAGGCTTTTGCAAA
GATCGATCAAGAGACAGGATGAGGATCGTTTCGCATGATTGAACAAGATGGATTGCACGCAGGTTCTCCG
GCCGCTTGGGTGGAGAGGCTATTCGGCTATGACTGGGCACAACAGACAATCGGCTGCTCTGATGCCGCCG
TGTTCCGGCTGTCAGCGCAGGGGCGCCCGGTTCTTTTTGTCAAGACCGACCTGTCCGGTGCCCTGAATGA
ACTGCAAGACGAGGCAGCGCGGCTATCGTGGCTGGCCACGACGGGCGTTCCTTGCGCAGCTGTGCTCGAC
GTTGTCACTGAAGCGGGAAGGGACTGGCTGCTATTGGGCGAAGTGCCGGGGCAGGATCTCCTGTCATCTC
ACCTTGCTCCTGCCGAGAAAGTATCCATCATGGCTGATGCAATGCGGCGGCTGCATACGCTTGATCCGGC
TACCTGCCCATTCGACCACCAAGCGAAACATCGCATCGAGCGAGCACGTACTCGGATGGAAGCCGGTCTT
GTCGATCAGGATGATCTGGACGAAGAGCATCAGGGGCTCGCGCCAGCCGAACTGTTCGCCAGGCTCAAGG
CGAGCATGCCCGACGGCGAGGATCTCGTCGTGACCCATGGCGATGCCTGCTTGCCGAATATCATGGTGGA
AAATGGCCGCTTTTCTGGATTCATCGACTGTGGCCGGCTGGGTGTGGCGGACCGCTATCAGGACATAGCG
TTGGCTACCCGTGATATTGCTGAAGAGCTTGGCGGCGAATGGGCTGACCGCTTCCTCGTGCTTTACGGTA
TCGCCGCTCCCGATTCGCAGCGCATCGCCTTCTATCGCCTTCTTGACGAGTTCTTCTGAGCGGGACTCTG
GGGTTCGAAATGACCGACCAAGCGACGCCCAACCTGCCATCACGAGATTTCGATTCCACCGCCGCCTTCT
ATGAAAGGTTGGGCTTCGGAATCGTTTTCCGGGACGCCGGCTGGATGATCCTCCAGCGCGGGGATCTCAT
GCTGGAGTTCTTCGCCCACCCTAGGGGGAGGCTAACTGAAACACGGAAGGAGACAATACCGGAAGGAACC
CGCGCTATGACGGCAATAAAAAGACAGAATAAAACGCACGGTGTTGGGTCGTTTGTTCATAAACGCGGGG
TTCGGTCCCAGGGCTGGCACTCTGTCGATACCCCACCGAGACCCCATTGGGGCCAATACGCCCGCGTTTC
TTCCTTTTCCCCACCCCACCCCCCAAGTTCGGGTGAAGGCCCAGGGCTCGCAGCCAACGTCGGGGCGGCA
GGCCCTGCCATAGCCTCAGGTTACTCATATATACTTTAGATTGATTTAAAACTTCATTTTTAATTTAAAA
GGATCTAGGTGAAGATCCTTTTTGATAATCTCATGACCAAAATCCCTTAACGTGAGTTTTCGTTCCACTG
AGCGTCAGACCCCGTAGAAAAGATCAAAGGATCTTCTTGAGATCCTTTTTTTCTGCGCGTAATCTGCTGC
TTGCAAACAAAAAAACCACCGCTACCAGCGGTGGTTTGTTTGCCGGATCAAGAGCTACCAACTCTTTTTC
CGAAGGTAACTGGCTTCAGCAGAGCGCAGATACCAAATACTGTCCTTCTAGTGTAGCCGTAGTTAGGCCA
CCACTTCAAGAACTCTGTAGCACCGCCTACATACCTCGCTCTGCTAATCCTGTTACCAGTGGCTGCTGCC
AGTGGCGATAAGTCGTGTCTTACCGGGTTGGACTCAAGACGATAGTTACCGGATAAGGCGCAGCGGTCGG
GCTGAACGGGGGGTTCGTGCACACAGCCCAGCTTGGAGCGAACGACCTACACCGAACTGAGATACCTACA
GCGTGAGCTATGAGAAAGCGCCACGCTTCCCGAAGGGAGAAAGGCGGACAGGTATCCGGTAAGCGGCAGG
GTCGGAACAGGAGAGCGCACGAGGGAGCTTCCAGGGGGAAACGCCTGGTATCTTTATAGTCCTGTCGGGT
TTCGCCACCTCTGACTTGAGCGTCGATTTTTGTGATGCTCGTCAGGGGGGCGGAGCCTATGGAAAAACGC
CAGCAACGCGGCCTTTTTACGGTTCCTGGCCTTTTGCTGGCCTTTTGCTCACATGTTCTTTCCTGCGTTA
TCCCCTGATTCTGTGGATAACCGTATTACCGCCATGCAT
Features (pLannotate 1.2.2; 16 found; start..end, strand, type, name):
     61..364     +  enhancer       CMV enhancer: human cytomegalovirus immediate early enhancer
    365..568     +  promoter       CMV promoter: human cytomegalovirus (CMV) immediate early promoter
    591..634     +  misc_feature   MCS (fragment): multiple cloning site
    643..667     +  CDS            3xFLAG (fragment): three tandem FLAG® epitope tags
    674..2155    +  CDS            bphP (fragment): BPHY_DEIRA - Experimental evidence at protein level: Swiss-Prot protein existence level 1. Photoreceptor which exists in two forms that are reversibly interconvertible by light: the R form that absorbs maximally in the red region of the spectrum and the FR form that absorbs maximally in the far-red region. Has also a slight blue shift for the far-red maximum. Could also absorb green light. May participate in regulating pigment synthesis like the carotenoid deinoxanthin which could protect the bacterium from intense visible light. From Deinococcus radiodurans (strain ATCC 13939 / DSM 20539 / JC
   2162..2185    +  CDS            FLAG: FLAG® epitope tag, followed by an enterokinase cleavage site
   2204..2287    +  CDS            large T antigen (fragment): large T antigen from SV40 (simian virus 40)
   2310..2431    +  polyA_signal   SV40 poly(A) signal: SV40 polyadenylation signal
   2465..2893    -  rep_origin     f1 ori (sequence partly withheld): f1 bacteriophage origin of replication; arrow indicates direction of (+) strand synthesis
   2920..3024    +  promoter       AmpR promoter: bla
   3026..3383    +  promoter       SV40 promoter: SV40 enhancer and early promoter
   3418..4212    +  CDS            NeoR/KanR: aminoglycoside phosphotransferase from Tn5; aph(3')-II (or nptII); confers resistance to neomycin, kanamycin, and G418 (Geneticin®)
   4233..4385    +  CDS            ble (fragment): BLE_KLEPN - Experimental evidence at protein level: Swiss-Prot protein existence level 1. Binding protein with a strong affinity to the bleomycin family of antibiotics. Binds to CL990; an antimitotic-antibiotic compound. From Klebsiella pneumoniae.
   4444..4491    +  polyA_signal   HSV TK poly(A) signal: herpes simplex virus thymidine kinase polyadenylation signal (Cole and Stacy, 1985)
   4582..4598    -  polyA_signal   bGH poly(A) signal (fragment): bovine growth hormone polyadenylation signal
   4820..5408    +  rep_origin     ori: high-copy-number ColE1/pMB1/pBR322/pUC origin of replication
