[The description below was written by a language model from this plasmid's Addgene catalogue record and pLannotate feature annotations shown in this document.]
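Description:
pRDAX-398 FLAG IFP1.4[1] Stuffer/InteinA IFP1.4[2] is a mammalian expression plasmid built on the Clontech pEGFP-N1 backbone and deposited as an assay vector for protein–protein interaction studies by bimolecular or trimolecular fluorescence complementation (BiFC/TriFC). It is maintained in E. coli as a high-copy plasmid through its ColE1/pUC-type origin and selected with kanamycin. The NeoR/KanR aminoglycoside phosphotransferase gene is driven by both a bacterial bla promoter and the SV40 early promoter and terminated by the HSV TK polyadenylation signal, so the same marker can also provide G418 selection in mammalian cells. An f1 origin is retained from the backbone. The short ble, bGH poly(A) and SV40 large T antigen fragments called by the annotation appear to be small residual matches rather than functional units.

The payload sits downstream of the human CMV immediate-early enhancer and promoter and a remnant of the multiple cloning site, and ends at the SV40 polyadenylation signal. It opens with a FLAG-type epitope (annotated as a partial 3xFLAG match), followed by a roughly 1.5 kb region matching the Deinococcus radiodurans bacteriophytochrome bphP, and then a second FLAG tag. IFP1.4 is an infrared fluorescent protein engineered from this bacteriophytochrome, so the catalogue's species entry of mouse does not match the origin indicated by the annotation. The name implies that the reporter is split into fragments IFP1.4[1] and IFP1.4[2], separated by a stuffer and an "InteinA" element, but the feature table does not resolve these parts individually. The stuffer is presumably a placeholder to be replaced by a protein of interest, although the record does not state the cloning sites or the exact role of the intein. In complementation assays of this kind, fluorescence is restored only when interacting partners bring the reporter fragments together.
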