Addgene plasmid #130146: pRDAX-398 FLAG IFP1.4[1] Stuffer/InteinA IFP1.4[2]
Purpose: PPI (BiFC/TriFC) assay vector
Depositing lab: Gary Lewin. Depositing organization: Max-Delbrueck-Centrum fuer Molekulare Medizin (MDC).
Backbone
  Vector backbone: pEGFP-N1 U55762 Clontech
  Vector type: Mammalian Expression
Growth in bacteria
  Bacterial resistance: Kanamycin, 50 μg/mL
  Growth temperature: 37°C
  Growth strain: DH5alpha
  Copy number: High Copy
Gene/Insert
  Gene/Insert name: IFP1.4
  Species: M. musculus (mouse)
  Cloning method: Restriction Enzyme; 5′ cloning site unknown (unknown if destroyed); 3′ cloning site unknown (unknown if destroyed)
Terms and licenses: Academic/Nonprofit Terms; Industry Terms: Not Available to Industry
How to cite: pRDAX-398 FLAG IFP1.4[1] Stuffer/InteinA IFP1.4[2] was a gift from Gary Lewin (Addgene plasmid # 130146 ; http://n2t.net/addgene:130146 ; RRID:Addgene_130146)
